Addgene plasmid #44441: pCAG HRP-TM
Depositing lab: Alice Ting. Depositing organization: Massachusetts Institute of Technology. Publication: Proteomic Mapping of Mitochondria in Living Cells via Spatially Restricted Enzymatic Tagging. Rhee HW, Zou P, Udeshi ND, Martell JD, Mootha VK, Carr SA, Ting AY. Science. 2013 Jan 31. 10.1126/science.1230593 PubMed 23371551.
Backbone
  Vector backbone: pCAG
  Total vector size (bp): 5508
  Vector type: Mammalian Expression
Growth in bacteria
  Bacterial resistance: Ampicillin, 100 μg/mL
  Growth temperature: 37°C
  Growth strain: XL1 Blue
  Copy number: Unknown
Gene/Insert
  Gene/Insert name: Horseradish peroxidase fused to the transmembrane domain of PDGFR
  Species: Synthetic
  Insert size (bp): 1224
  Promoter: CAG
  Tag / fusion protein: HA tag (N terminal on insert); myc tag (C terminal on insert)
  Cloning method: Restriction Enzyme; 5′ cloning site AgeI (not destroyed); 3′ cloning site HindIII (not destroyed)
  Sequencing primers: 5′ pCAG-F
Terms and licenses: Academic/Nonprofit Terms; Industry Terms: Not Available to Industry
Depositor comments: This construct has the Ig k-chain leader sequence on the N-terminus, which directs the protein to the secretory pathway. HRP faces the extracellular side of the plasma membrane.
How to cite: pCAG HRP-TM was a gift from Alice Ting (Addgene plasmid # 44441 ; http://n2t.net/addgene:44441 ; RRID:Addgene_44441)
