[The description below was written by a language model from this plasmid's Addgene catalogue record and pLannotate feature annotations shown in this document.]
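Description:
pCAG HRP-TM is a mammalian expression plasmid of about 5.5 kb, built on the pCAG backbone, that displays horseradish peroxidase on the outer face of the plasma membrane. It is propagated in E. coli through a high-copy ColE1/pUC-type origin and selected with ampicillin via the β-lactamase gene and its own promoter. No mammalian selection marker is annotated, which suits transient transfection. An SV40 origin is present and could support episomal replication in cells expressing large T antigen. Residual lac promoter/operator and lacI fragments are backbone remnants.

Expression is driven by the CAG promoter, made up of the CMV immediate-early enhancer, the chicken β-actin promoter and a chimeric β-actin/β-globin intron, which gives strong, broad expression in mammalian cells. The 1224 bp synthetic insert, cloned between AgeI and HindIII, begins with the mouse Igκ light-chain leader that routes the protein into the secretory pathway. This is followed by an HA epitope, the horseradish peroxidase C1A coding region, and the PDGFRβ transmembrane domain that anchors the fusion in the membrane. The catalogue also lists a C-terminal myc tag; it is not annotated in the feature tables, though an unannotated gap lies between HRP and the TM domain. An SV40 poly(A) signal is annotated further downstream, beyond the lac remnants and the SV40 origin.

According to the depositor, HRP faces the extracellular side. The plasmid comes from work on spatially restricted enzymatic tagging for proteomic mapping in living cells, but the record does not state the role it played there. The two sequence records differ by 39 nt. In the sequencing-derived record the β-actin promoter is annotated as two overlapping fragments and the intron is slightly shorter, but the feature layout is otherwise the same.
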