Features (pLannotate 1.2.2; 21 found; start..end, strand, type, name):
      4..383     +  enhancer       CMV enhancer: human cytomegalovirus immediate early enhancer
    385..500     +  promoter       chicken β-actin promoter (fragment): contains a 21-bp deletion relative to the standard chicken β-actin promoter
    492..613     +  promoter       chicken β-actin promoter (fragment): contains a 21-bp deletion relative to the standard chicken β-actin promoter
    614..1630    +  intron         chimeric intron: chimera between introns from chicken β-actin and rabbit β-globin
   1628..1684    +  CDS            HBB (fragment): HBB_LEPEU - Experimental evidence at protein level: Swiss-Prot protein existence level 1. Involved in oxygen transport from the lung to the various peripheral tissues. From Lepus europaeus (European hare).
   1679..1715    +  misc_feature   MCS (fragment): multiple cloning site
   1729..1791    +  sig_peptide    Igκ leader: leader sequence from mouse immunoglobulin κ light chain
   1791..1814    +  CDS            3xHA (fragment): three tandem HA epitope tags
   1828..2751    +  CDS            PRXC1A (fragment): PER1A_ARMRU - Also known as HPRC1. Experimental evidence at protein level: Swiss-Prot protein existence level 1. Removal of H(2)O(2), oxidation of toxic reductants, biosynthesis and degradation of lignin, suberization, auxin catabolism, response to environmental stresses such as wounding, pathogen attack and oxidative stress. These functions might be dependent on each isozyme/isoform in each plant tissue. From Armoracia rusticana (Horseradish) (Armoracia laphatifolia).
   2803..2949    +  CDS            PDGFRβ TM domain: transmembrane domain from platelet derived growth factor receptor beta
   2995..3011    -  protein_bind   lac operator: The lac repressor binds to the lac operator to inhibit transcription in E. coli. This inhibition can be relieved by adding lactose or isopropyl-β-D-thiogalactopyranoside (IPTG). lac repressor encoded by lacI
   3019..3049    -  promoter       lac promoter: promoter for the E. coli lac operon
   3064..3085    -  protein_bind   CAP binding site: CAP binding activates transcription in the presence of cAMP. E. coli catabolite activator protein
   3098..3137    -  CDS            lacI (fragment): lac repressor; lacI; The lac repressor binds to the lac operator to inhibit transcription in E. coli. This inhibition can be relieved by adding lactose or isopropyl-β-D-thiogalactopyranoside (IPTG).
   3144..3166    +  promoter       SV40 promoter (fragment): SV40 enhancer and early promoter
   3190..3325    +  rep_origin     SV40 ori: SV40 origin of replication
   3345..3479    +  polyA_signal   SV40 poly(A) signal: SV40 polyadenylation signal
   3481..3535    -  CDS            lacI (fragment): lac repressor; lacI; The lac repressor binds to the lac operator to inhibit transcription in E. coli. This inhibition can be relieved by adding lactose or isopropyl-β-D-thiogalactopyranoside (IPTG).
   3718..4306    -  rep_origin     ori: high-copy-number ColE1/pMB1/pBR322/pUC origin of replication
   4477..5337    -  CDS            AmpR: β-lactamase; bla; confers resistance to ampicillin, carbenicillin, and related antibiotics
   5338..5442    -  promoter       AmpR promoter: bla
>Addgene plasmid #44441 | pCAG HRP-TM | addgene full sequence | sequence record 337239 | Addgene NGS Result
GTCGACATTGATTATTGACTAGTTATTAATAGTAATCAATTACGGGGTCATTAGTTCATAGCCCATATAT
GGAGTTCCGCGTTACATAACTTACGGTAAATGGCCCGCCTGGCTGACCGCCCAACGACCCCCGCCCATTG
ACGTCAATAATGACGTATGTTCCCATAGTAACGCCAATAGGGACTTTCCATTGACGTCAATGGGTGGAGT
ATTTACGGTAAACTGCCCACTTGGCAGTACATCAAGTGTATCATATGCCAAGTACGCCCCCTATTGACGT
CAATGACGGTAAATGGCCCGCCTGGCATTATGCCCAGTACATGACCTTATGGGACTTTCCTACTTGGCAG
TACATCTACGTATTAGTCATCGCTATTACCATGGTCGAGGTGAGCCCCACGTTCTGCTTCACTCTCCCCA
TCTCCCCCCCCTCCCCACCCCCAATTTTGTATTTATTTATTTTTTAATTATTTTGTGCAGCGATGGGGGC
GGGGGGGGGGCGAGGCGGAGAGGTGCGGCGGCAGCCAATCAGAGCGGCGCGCTCCGAAAGTTTCCTTTTA
TGGCGAGGCGGCGGCGGCGGCGGCCCTATAAAAAGCGAAGCGCGCGGCGGGCGGGAGTCGCTGCGCGCTG
CCTTCGCCCCGTGCCCCGCTCCGCCGCCGCCTCGCGCCGCCCGCCCCGGCTCTGACTGACCGCGTTACTC
CCACAGGTGAGCGGGCGGGACGGCCCTTCTCCTCCGGGCTGTAATTAGCGCTTGGTTTAATGACGGCTTG
TTTCTTTTCTGTGGCTGCGTGAAAGCCTTGAGGGGCTCCGGGAGGGCCCTTTGTGCGGGGGGAGCGGCTC
GGGGGGTGCGTGCGTGTGTGTGTGCGTGGGGAGCGCCGCGTGCGGCTCCGCGCTGCCCGGCGGCTGTGAG
CGCTGCGGGCGCGGCGCGGGGCTTTGTGCGCTCCGCAGTGTGCGCGAGGGGAGCGCGGCCGGGGGCGGTG
CCCCGCGGTGCGGGGGGGGCTGCGGGGGGAACAAAGGCTGCGTGCGGGGTGTGTGCGTGGGGGGGTGAGC
AGGGGGTGTGGGCGCGTCGGTCGGGCTGCAACCCCCCCTGCACCCCCCTCCCCGAGTTGCTGAGCACGGC
CCGGCTTCGGGTGCGGGGCTCCGTACGGGGCGTGGCGCGGGGCTCGCCGTGCCGGGCGGGGGGTGGCGGC
AGGTGGGGGTGCCGGGCGGGGCGGGGCCGCCTCGGGCCGGGGAGGGCTCGGGGGAGGGGCGCGGCGGCCC
CCGGAGCGCCGGCGGCTGTCGAGGCGCGGCGAGCCGCAGCCATTGCCTTTTATGGTAATCGTGCGAGAGG
GCGCAGGGACTTCCTTTGTCCCAAATCTGTGCGGAGCCGAAATCTGGGAGGCGCCGCCGCACCCCCTCTA
GCGGGCGCGGGGCGAAGCGGTGCGGCGCCGGCAGGAAGGAAATGGGCGGGGAGGGCCTTCGTGCGTCGCC
GCGCCGCCGTCCCCTTCTCCCTCTCCAGCCTCGGGGCTGTCCGCGGGGGGACGGCTGCCTTCGGGGGGGA
CGGGGCAGGGCGGGGTTCGGCTTCTGGCGTGTGACCGGCGGCTCTAGAGCCTCTGCTAACCATGTTCATG
CCTTCTTCTTTTTCCTACAGCTCCTGGGCAACGTGCTGGTTATTGTGCTGTCTCATCATTTTGGCAAAGA
ATTCTGCAGTCGACGGTACCGCGGGCCCGGGATCCACCGGTCGCCACCATGGAGACAGACACACTCCTGC
TATGGGTACTGCTGCTCTGGGTTCCAGGTTCCACTGGTGACTATCCATATGATGTTCCAGATTATGCTGG
GGCCCAGCAGTTAACCCCTACATTCTACGACAATAGCTGTCCCAACGTGTCCAACATCGTTCGCGACACA
ATCGTCAACGAGCTCAGATCCGATCCCAGGATCGCTGCTTCAATATTACGTCTGCACTTCCATGACTGCT
TCGTGAATGGTTGCGACGCTAGCATATTACTGGACAACACCACCAGTTTCCGCACTGAAAAGGATGCATT
CGGGAACGCTAACAGCGCCAGGGGCTTTCCAGTGATCGATCGCATGAAGGCTGCCGTTGAGTCAGCATGC
CCACGAACAGTCAGTTGTGCAGACCTGCTGACTATAGCTGCGCAACAGAGCGTGACTCTTGCAGGCGGAC
CGTCCTGGAGAGTGCCGCTCGGTCGACGTGACTCCCTACAGGCATTCCTAGATCTGGCCAACGCCAACTT
GCCTGCTCCATTCTTCACCCTGCCCCAGCTGAAGGATAGCTTTAGAAACGTGGGTCTGAATCGCTCGAGT
GACCTTGTGGCTCTGTCCGGAGGACACACATTTGGAAAGAACCAGTGTAGGTTCATCATGGATAGGCTCT
ACAATTTCAGCAACACTGGGTTACCTGACCCCACGCTGAACACTACGTATCTCCAGACACTGAGAGGCTT
GTGCCCACTGAATGGCAACCTCAGTGCACTAGTGGACTTTGATCTGCGGACCCCAACCATCTTCGATAAC
AAGTACTATGTGAATCTAGAGGAGCAGAAAGGCCTGATACAGAGTGATCAAGAACTGTTTAGCAGTCCAA
ACGCCACTGACACCATCCCACTGGTGAGAAGTTTTGCTAACTCTACTCAAACCTTCTTTAACGCCTTCGT
GGAAGCCATGGACCGTATGGGTAACATTACCCCTCTGACGGGTACCCAAGGCCAGATTCGTCTGAACTGC
AGAGTGGTCAACAGCAACTCTCCGCGGCTGCAGGTCGACGAACAAAAACTCATCTCAGAAGAGGATCTGA
ATGCTGTGGGCCAGGACACGCAGGAGGTCATCGTGGTGCCACACTCCTTGCCCTTTAAGGTGGTGGTGAT
CTCAGCCATCCTGGCCCTGGTGGTGCTCACCATCATCTCCCTTATCATCCTCATCATGCTTTGGCAGAAG
AAGCCACGTTAGAAGCTTGGCGTAATCATGGTCATAGCTGTTTCCTGTGTGAAATTGTTATCCGCTCACA
ATTCCACACAACATACGAGCCGGAAGCATAAAGTGTAAAGCCTGGGGTGCCTAATGAGTGAGCTAACTCA
CATTAATTGCGTTGCGCTCACTGCCCGCTTTCCAGTCGGGAAACCTGTCGTGCCAGCGGATCCGCATCTC
AATTAGTCAGCAACCATAGTCCCGCCCCTAACTCCGCCCATCCCGCCCCTAACTCCGCCCAGTTCCGCCC
ATTCTCCGCCCCATGGCTGACTAATTTTTTTTATTTATGCAGAGGCCGAGGCCGCCTCGGCCTCTGAGCT
ATTCCAGAAGTAGTGAGGAGGCTTTTTTGGAGGCCTAGGCTTTTGCAAAAAGCTAACTTGTTTATTGCAG
CTTATAATGGTTACAAATAAAGCAATAGCATCACAAATTTCACAAATAAAGCATTTTTTTCACTGCATTC
TAGTTGTGGTTTGTCCAAACTCATCAATGTATCTTATCATGTCTGGATCCGCTGCATTAATGAATCGGCC
AACGCGCGGGGAGAGGCGGTTTGCGTATTGGGCGCTCTTCCGCTTCCTCGCTCACTGACTCGCTGCGCTC
GGTCGTTCGGCTGCGGCGAGCGGTATCAGCTCACTCAAAGGCGGTAATACGGTTATCCACAGAATCAGGG
GATAACGCAGGAAAGAACATGTGAGCAAAAGGCCAGCAAAAGGCCAGGAACCGTAAAAAGGCCGCGTTGC
TGGCGTTTTTCCATAGGCTCCGCCCCCCTGACGAGCATCACAAAAATCGACGCTCAAGTCAGAGGTGGCG
AAACCCGACAGGACTATAAAGATACCAGGCGTTTCCCCCTGGAAGCTCCCTCGTGCGCTCTCCTGTTCCG
ACCCTGCCGCTTACCGGATACCTGTCCGCCTTTCTCCCTTCGGGAAGCGTGGCGCTTTCTCATAGCTCAC
GCTGTAGGTATCTCAGTTCGGTGTAGGTCGTTCGCTCCAAGCTGGGCTGTGTGCACGAACCCCCCGTTCA
GCCCGACCGCTGCGCCTTATCCGGTAACTATCGTCTTGAGTCCAACCCGGTAAGACACGACTTATCGCCA
CTGGCAGCAGCCACTGGTAACAGGATTAGCAGAGCGAGGTATGTAGGCGGTGCTACAGAGTTCTTGAAGT
GGTGGCCTAACTACGGCTACACTAGAAGAACAGTATTTGGTATCTGCGCTCTGCTGAAGCCAGTTACCTT
CGGAAAAAGAGTTGGTAGCTCTTGATCCGGCAAACAAACCACCGCTGGTAGCGGTGGTTTTTTTGTTTGC
AAGCAGCAGATTACGCGCAGAAAAAAAGGATCTCAAGAAGATCCTTTGATCTTTTCTACGGGGTCTGACG
CTCAGTGGAACGAAAACTCACGTTAAGGGATTTTGGTCATGAGATTATCAAAAAGGATCTTCACCTAGAT
CCTTTTAAATTAAAAATGAAGTTTTAAATCAATCTAAAGTATATATGAGTAAACTTGGTCTGACAGTTAC
CAATGCTTAATCAGTGAGGCACCTATCTCAGCGATCTGTCTATTTCGTTCATCCATAGTTGCCTGACTCC
CCGTCGTGTAGATAACTACGATACGGGAGGGCTTACCATCTGGCCCCAGTGCTGCAATGATACCGCGAGA
CCCACGCTCACCGGCTCCAGATTTATCAGCAATAAACCAGCCAGCCGGAAGGGCCGAGCGCAGAAGTGGT
CCTGCAACTTTATCCGCCTCCATCCAGTCTATTAATTGTTGCCGGGAAGCTAGAGTAAGTAGTTCGCCAG
TTAATAGTTTGCGCAACGTTGTTGCCATTGCTACAGGCATCGTGGTGTCACGCTCGTCGTTTGGTATGGC
TTCATTCAGCTCCGGTTCCCAACGATCAAGGCGAGTTACATGATCCCCCATGTTGTGCAAAAAAGCGGTT
AGCTCCTTCGGTCCTCCGATCGTTGTCAGAAGTAAGTTGGCCGCAGTGTTATCACTCATGGTTATGGCAG
CACTGCATAATTCTCTTACTGTCATGCCATCCGTAAGATGCTTTTCTGTGACTGGTGAGTACTCAACCAA
GTCATTCTGAGAATAGTGTATGCGGCGACCGAGTTGCTCTTGCCCGGCGTCAATACGGGATAATACCGCG
CCACATAGCAGAACTTTAAAAGTGCTCATCATTGGAAAACGTTCTTCGGGGCGAAAACTCTCAAGGATCT
TACCGCTGTTGAGATCCAGTTCGATGTAACCCACTCGTGCACCCAACTGATCTTCAGCATCTTTTACTTT
CACCAGCGTTTCTGGGTGAGCAAAAACAGGAAGGCAAAATGCCGCAAAAAAGGGAATAAGGGCGACACGG
AAATGTTGAATACTCATACTCTTCCTTTTTCAATATTATTGAAGCATTTATCAGGGTTATTGTCTCATGA
GCGGATACATATTTGAATGTATTTAGAAAAATAAACAAATAGGGGTTCCGCGCACATTTCCCCGAAAAGT
GCCACCTGG
