Features (pLannotate 1.2.2; 20 found; start..end, strand, type, name):
      4..383     +  enhancer       CMV enhancer: human cytomegalovirus immediate early enhancer
    386..661     +  promoter       chicken β-actin promoter: No description available
    662..1670    +  intron         chimeric intron: chimera between introns from chicken β-actin and rabbit β-globin
   1668..1724    +  CDS            HBB (fragment): HBB_LEPEU - Experimental evidence at protein level: Swiss-Prot protein existence level 1. Involved in oxygen transport from the lung to the various peripheral tissues. From Lepus europaeus (European hare).
   1719..1755    +  misc_feature   MCS (fragment): multiple cloning site
   1769..1831    +  sig_peptide    Igκ leader: leader sequence from mouse immunoglobulin κ light chain
   1831..1854    +  CDS            3xHA (fragment): three tandem HA epitope tags
   1868..2791    +  CDS            PRXC1A (fragment): PER1A_ARMRU - Also known as HPRC1. Experimental evidence at protein level: Swiss-Prot protein existence level 1. Removal of H(2)O(2), oxidation of toxic reductants, biosynthesis and degradation of lignin, suberization, auxin catabolism, response to environmental stresses such as wounding, pathogen attack and oxidative stress. These functions might be dependent on each isozyme/isoform in each plant tissue. From Armoracia rusticana (Horseradish) (Armoracia laphatifolia).
   2843..2989    +  CDS            PDGFRβ TM domain: transmembrane domain from platelet derived growth factor receptor beta
   3035..3051    -  protein_bind   lac operator: The lac repressor binds to the lac operator to inhibit transcription in E. coli. This inhibition can be relieved by adding lactose or isopropyl-β-D-thiogalactopyranoside (IPTG). lac repressor encoded by lacI
   3059..3089    -  promoter       lac promoter: promoter for the E. coli lac operon
   3104..3125    -  protein_bind   CAP binding site: CAP binding activates transcription in the presence of cAMP. E. coli catabolite activator protein
   3138..3177    -  CDS            lacI (fragment): lac repressor; lacI; The lac repressor binds to the lac operator to inhibit transcription in E. coli. This inhibition can be relieved by adding lactose or isopropyl-β-D-thiogalactopyranoside (IPTG).
   3184..3206    +  promoter       SV40 promoter (fragment): SV40 enhancer and early promoter
   3230..3365    +  rep_origin     SV40 ori: SV40 origin of replication
   3385..3519    +  polyA_signal   SV40 poly(A) signal: SV40 polyadenylation signal
   3521..3575    -  CDS            lacI (fragment): lac repressor; lacI; The lac repressor binds to the lac operator to inhibit transcription in E. coli. This inhibition can be relieved by adding lactose or isopropyl-β-D-thiogalactopyranoside (IPTG).
   3758..4346    -  rep_origin     ori: high-copy-number ColE1/pMB1/pBR322/pUC origin of replication
   4517..5377    -  CDS            AmpR: β-lactamase; bla; confers resistance to ampicillin, carbenicillin, and related antibiotics
   5378..5482    -  promoter       AmpR promoter: bla
>Addgene plasmid #44441 | pCAG HRP-TM | analyzer sequence | sequence record 60637
GTCGACATTGATTATTGACTAGTTATTAATAGTAATCAATTACGGGGTCATTAGTTCATAGCCCATATAT
GGAGTTCCGCGTTACATAACTTACGGTAAATGGCCCGCCTGGCTGACCGCCCAACGACCCCCGCCCATTG
ACGTCAATAATGACGTATGTTCCCATAGTAACGCCAATAGGGACTTTCCATTGACGTCAATGGGTGGACT
ATTTACGGTAAACTGCCCACTTGGCAGTACATCAAGTGTATCATATGCCAAGTACGCCCCCTATTGACGT
CAATGACGGTAAATGGCCCGCCTGGCATTATGCCCAGTACATGACCTTATGGGACTTTCCTACTTGGCAG
TACATCTACGTATTAGTCATCGCTATTACCATGGGTCGAGGTGAGCCCCACGTTCTGCTTCACTCTCCCC
ATCTCCCCCCCCTCCCCACCCCCAATTTTGTATTTATTTATTTTTTAATTATTTTGTGCAGCGATGGGGG
CGGGGGGGGGGGGGGCGCGCGCCAGGCGGGGCGGGGCGGGGCGAGGGGCGGGGCGGGGCGAGGCGGAGAG
GTGCGGCGGCAGCCAATCAGAGCGGCGCGCTCCGAAAGTTTCCTTTTATGGCGAGGCGGCGGCGGCGGCG
GCCCTATAAAAAGCGAAGCGCGCGGCGGGCGGGAGTCGCTGCGTTGCCTTCGCCCCGTGCCCCGCTCCGC
GCCGCCTCGCGCCGCCCGCCCCGGCTCTGACTGACCGCGTTACTCCCACAGGTGAGCGGGCGGGACGGCC
CTTCTCCTCCGGGCTGTAATTAGCGCTTGGTTTAATGACGGCTCGTTTCTTTTCTGTGGCTGCGTGAAAG
CCTTAAAGGGCTCCGGGAGGGCCCTTTGTGCGGGGGGGAGCGGCTCGGGGGGTGCGTGCGTGTGTGTGTG
CGTGGGGAGCGCCGCGTGCGGCCCGCGCTGCCCGGCGGCTGTGAGCGCTGCGGGCGCGGCGCGGGGCTTT
GTGCGCTCCGCGTGTGCGCGAGGGGAGCGCGGCCGGGGGCGGTGCCCCGCGGTGCGGGGGGGCTGCGAGG
GGAACAAAGGCTGCGTGCGGGGTGTGTGCGTGGGGGGGTGAGCAGGGGGTGTGGGCGCGGCGGTCGGGCT
GTAACCCCCCCCTGCACCCCCCTCCCCGAGTTGCTGAGCACGGCCCGGCTTCGGGTGCGGGGCTCCGTGC
GGGGCGTGGCGCGGGGCTCGCCGTGCCGGGCGGGGGGTGGCGGCAGGTGGGGGTGCCGGGCGGGGCGGGG
CCGCCTCGGGCCGGGGAGGGCTCGGGGGAGGGGCGCGGCGGCCCCGGAGCGCCGGCGGCTGTCGAGGCGC
GGCGAGCCGCAGCCATTGCCTTTTATGGTAATCGTGCGAGAGGGCGCAGGGACTTCCTTTGTCCCAAATC
TGGCGGAGCCGAAATCTGGGAGGCGCCGCCGCACCCCCTCTAGCGGGCGCGGGCGAAGCGGTGCGGCGCC
GGCAGGAAGGAAATGGGCGGGGAGGGCCTTCGTGCGTCGCCGCGCCGCCGTCCCCTTCTCCATCTCCAGC
CTCGGGGCTGCCGCAGGGGGACGGCTGCCTTCGGGGGGGACGGGGCAGGGCGGGGTTCGGCTTCTGGCGT
GTGACCGGCGGCTCTAGAGCCTCTGCTAACCATGTTCATGCCTTCTTCTTTTTCCTACAGCTCCTGGGCA
ACGTGCTGGTTATTGTGCTGTCTCATCATTTTGGCAAAGAATTCTGCAGTCGACGGTACCGCGGGCCCGG
GATCCACCGGTCGCCACCATGGAGACAGACACACTCCTGCTATGGGTACTGCTGCTCTGGGTTCCAGGTT
CCACTGGTGACTATCCATATGATGTTCCAGATTATGCTGGGGCCCAGCAGTTAACCCCTACATTCTACGA
CAATAGCTGTCCCAACGTGTCCAACATCGTTCGCGACACAATCGTCAACGAGCTCAGATCCGATCCCAGG
ATCGCTGCTTCAATATTACGTCTGCACTTCCATGACTGCTTCGTGAATGGTTGCGACGCTAGCATATTAC
TGGACAACACCACCAGTTTCCGCACTGAAAAGGATGCATTCGGGAACGCTAACAGCGCCAGGGGCTTTCC
AGTGATCGATCGCATGAAGGCTGCCGTTGAGTCAGCATGCCCACGAACAGTCAGTTGTGCAGACCTGCTG
ACTATAGCTGCGCAACAGAGCGTGACTCTTGCAGGCGGACCGTCCTGGAGAGTGCCGCTCGGTCGACGTG
ACTCCCTACAGGCATTCCTAGATCTGGCCAACGCCAACTTGCCTGCTCCATTCTTCACCCTGCCCCAGCT
GAAGGATAGCTTTAGAAACGTGGGTCTGAATCGCTCGAGTGACCTTGTGGCTCTGTCCGGAGGACACACA
TTTGGAAAGAACCAGTGTAGGTTCATCATGGATAGGCTCTACAATTTCAGCAACACTGGGTTACCTGACC
CCACGCTGAACACTACGTATCTCCAGACACTGAGAGGCTTGTGCCCACTGAATGGCAACCTCAGTGCACT
AGTGGACTTTGATCTGCGGACCCCAACCATCTTCGATAACAAGTACTATGTGAATCTAGAGGAGCAGAAA
GGCCTGATACAGAGTGATCAAGAACTGTTTAGCAGTCCAAACGCCACTGACACCATCCCACTGGTGAGAA
GTTTTGCTAACTCTACTCAAACCTTCTTTAACGCCTTCGTGGAAGCCATGGACCGTATGGGTAACATTAC
CCCTCTGACGGGTACCCAAGGCCAGATTCGTCTGAACTGCAGAGTGGTCAACAGCAACTCTCCGCGGCTG
CAGGTCGACGAACAAAAACTCATCTCAGAAGAGGATCTGAATGCTGTGGGCCAGGACACGCAGGAGGTCA
TCGTGGTGCCACACTCCTTGCCCTTTAAGGTGGTGGTGATCTCAGCCATCCTGGCCCTGGTGGTGCTCAC
CATCATCTCCCTTATCATCCTCATCATGCTTTGGCAGAAGAAGCCACGTTAGAAGCTTGGCGTAATCATG
GTCATAGCTGTTTCCTGTGTGAAATTGTTATCCGCTCACAATTCCACACAACATACGAGCCGGAAGCATA
AAGTGTAAAGCCTGGGGTGCCTAATGAGTGAGCTAACTCACATTAATTGCGTTGCGCTCACTGCCCGCTT
TCCAGTCGGGAAACCTGTCGTGCCAGCGGATCCGCATCTCAATTAGTCAGCAACCATAGTCCCGCCCCTA
ACTCCGCCCATCCCGCCCCTAACTCCGCCCAGTTCCGCCCATTCTCCGCCCCATGGCTGACTAATTTTTT
TTATTTATGCAGAGGCCGAGGCCGCCTCGGCCTCTGAGCTATTCCAGAAGTAGTGAGGAGGCTTTTTTGG
AGGCCTAGGCTTTTGCAAAAAGCTAACTTGTTTATTGCAGCTTATAATGGTTACAAATAAAGCAATAGCA
TCACAAATTTCACAAATAAAGCATTTTTTTCACTGCATTCTAGTTGTGGTTTGTCCAAACTCATCAATGT
ATCTTATCATGTCTGGATCCGCTGCATTAATGAATCGGCCAACGCGCGGGGAGAGGCGGTTTGCGTATTG
GGCGCTCTTCCGCTTCCTCGCTCACTGACTCGCTGCGCTCGGTCGTTCGGCTGCGGCGAGCGGTATCAGC
TCACTCAAAGGCGGTAATACGGTTATCCACAGAATCAGGGGATAACGCAGGAAAGAACATGTGAGCAAAA
GGCCAGCAAAAGGCCAGGAACCGTAAAAAGGCCGCGTTGCTGGCGTTTTTCCATAGGCTCCGCCCCCCTG
ACGAGCATCACAAAAATCGACGCTCAAGTCAGAGGTGGCGAAACCCGACAGGACTATAAAGATACCAGGC
GTTTCCCCCTGGAAGCTCCCTCGTGCGCTCTCCTGTTCCGACCCTGCCGCTTACCGGATACCTGTCCGCC
TTTCTCCCTTCGGGAAGCGTGGCGCTTTCTCAATGCTCACGCTGTAGGTATCTCAGTTCGGTGTAGGTCG
TTCGCTCCAAGCTGGGCTGTGTGCACGAACCCCCCGTTCAGCCCGACCGCTGCGCCTTATCCGGTAACTA
TCGTCTTGAGTCCAACCCGGTAAGACACGACTTATCGCCACTGGCAGCAGCCACTGGTAACAGGATTAGC
AGAGCGAGGTATGTAGGCGGTGCTACAGAGTTCTTGAAGTGGTGGCCTAACTACGGCTACACTAGAAGGA
CAGTATTTGGTATCTGCGCTCTGCTGAAGCCAGTTACCTTCGGAAAAAGAGTTGGTAGCTCTTGATCCGG
CAAACAAACCACCGCTGGTAGCGGTGGTTTTTTTGTTTGCAAGCAGCAGATTACGCGCAGAAAAAAAGGA
TCTCAAGAAGATCCTTTGATCTTTTCTACGGGGTCTGACGCTCAGTGGAACGAAAACTCACGTTAAGGGA
TTTTGGTCATGAGATTATCAAAAAGGATCTTCACCTAGATCCTTTTAAATTAAAAATGAAGTTTTAAATC
AATCTAAAGTATATATGAGTAAACTTGGTCTGACAGTTACCAATGCTTAATCAGTGAGGCACCTATCTCA
GCGATCTGTCTATTTCGTTCATCCATAGTTGCCTGACTCCCCGTCGTGTAGATAACTACGATACGGGAGG
GCTTACCATCTGGCCCCAGTGCTGCAATGATACCGCGAGACCCACGCTCACCGGCTCCAGATTTATCAGC
AATAAACCAGCCAGCCGGAAGGGCCGAGCGCAGAAGTGGTCCTGCAACTTTATCCGCCTCCATCCAGTCT
ATTAATTGTTGCCGGGAAGCTAGAGTAAGTAGTTCGCCAGTTAATAGTTTGCGCAACGTTGTTGCCATTG
CTACAGGCATCGTGGTGTCACGCTCGTCGTTTGGTATGGCTTCATTCAGCTCCGGTTCCCAACGATCAAG
GCGAGTTACATGATCCCCCATGTTGTGCAAAAAAGCGGTTAGCTCCTTCGGTCCTCCGATCGTTGTCAGA
AGTAAGTTGGCCGCAGTGTTATCACTCATGGTTATGGCAGCACTGCATAATTCTCTTACTGTCATGCCAT
CCGTAAGATGCTTTTCTGTGACTGGTGAGTACTCAACCAAGTCATTCTGAGAATAGTGTATGCGGCGACC
GAGTTGCTCTTGCCCGGCGTCAATACGGGATAATACCGCGCCACATAGCAGAACTTTAAAAGTGCTCATC
ATTGGAAAACGTTCTTCGGGGCGAAAACTCTCAAGGATCTTACCGCTGTTGAGATCCAGTTCGATGTAAC
CCACTCGTGCACCCAACTGATCTTCAGCATCTTTTACTTTCACCAGCGTTTCTGGGTGAGCAAAAACAGG
AAGGCAAAATGCCGCAAAAAAGGGAATAAGGGCGACACGGAAATGTTGAATACTCATACTCTTCCTTTTT
CAATATTATTGAAGCATTTATCAGGGTTATTGTCTCATGAGCGGATACATATTTGAATGTATTTAGAAAA
ATAAACAAATAGGGGTTCCGCGCACATTTCCCCGAAAAGTGCCACCTG
