>Addgene plasmid #44441 | pCAG HRP-TM | analyzer sequence | sequence record 60638
ATGGAGACAGACACACTCCTGCTATGGGTACTGCTGCTCTGGGTTCCAGGTTCCACTGGTGACTATCCAT
ATGATGTTCCAGATTATGCTGGGGCCCAGCAGTTAACCCCTACATTCTACGACAATAGCTGTCCCAACGT
GTCCAACATCGTTCGCGACACAATCGTCAACGAGCTCAGATCCGATCCCAGGATCGCTGCTTCAATATTA
CGTCTGCACTTCCATGACTGCTTCGTGAATGGTTGCGACGCTAGCATATTACTGGACAACACCACCAGTT
TCCGCACTGAAAAGGATGCATTCGGGAACGCTAACAGCGCCAGGGGCTTTCCAGTGATCGATCGCATGAA
GGCTGCCGTTGAGTCAGCATGCCCACGAACAGTCAGTTGTGCAGACCTGCTGACTATAGCTGCGCAACAG
AGCGTGACTCTTGCAGGCGGACCGTCCTGGAGAGTGCCGCTCGGTCGACGTGACTCCCTACAGGCATTCC
TAGATCTGGCCAACGCCAACTTGCCTGCTCCATTCTTCACCCTGCCCCAGCTGAAGGATAGCTTTAGAAA
CGTGGGTCTGAATCGCTCGAGTGACCTTGTGGCTCTGTCCGGAGGACACACATTTGGAAAGAACCAGTGT
AGGTTCATCATGGATAGGCTCTACAATTTCAGCAACACTGGGTTACCTGACCCCACGCTGAACACTACGT
ATCTCCAGACACTGAGAGGCTTGTGCCCACTGAATGGCAACCTCAGTGCACTAGTGGACTTTGATCTGCG
GACCCCAACCATCTTCGATAACAAGTACTATGTGAATCTAGAGGAGCAGAAAGGCCTGATACAGAGTGAT
CAAGAACTGTTTAGCAGTCCAAACGCCACTGACACCATCCCACTGGTGAGAAGTTTTGCTAACTCTACTC
AAACCTTCTTTAACGCCTTCGTGGAAGCCATGGACCGTATGGGTAACATTACCCCTCTGACGGGTACCCA
AGGCCAGATTCGTCTGAACTGCAGAGTGGTCAACAGCAACTCTCCGCGGCTGCAGGTCGACGAACAAAAA
CTCATCTCAGAAGAGGATCTGAATGCTGTGGGCCAGGACACGCAGGAGGTCATCGTGGTGCCACACTCCT
TGCCCTTTAAGGTGGTGGTGATCTCAGCCATCCTGGCCCTGGTGGTGCTCACCATCATCTCCCTTATCAT
CCTCATCATGCTTTGGCAGAAGAAGCCACGTTAG
