>Addgene plasmid #44441 | pCAG HRP-TM Sequencing Result | analyzer sequence | sequence record 62523
CTGCAGTCGACGGTACCGCGGGCCCGGGATCCACCGGTCGCCACCATGGAGACAGACACACTCCTGCTAT
GGGTACTGCTGCTCTGGGTTCCAGGTTCCACTGGTGACTATCCATATGATGTTCCAGATTATGCTGGGGC
CCAGCAGTTAACCCCTACATTCTACGACAATAGCTGTCCCAACGTGTCCAACATCGTTCGCGACACAATC
GTCAACGAGCTCAGATCCGATCCCAGGATCGCTGCTTCAATATTACGTCTGCACTTCCATGACTGCTTCG
TGAATGGTTGCGACGCTAGCATATTACTGGACAACACCACCAGTTTCCGCACTGAAAAGGATGCATTCGG
GAACGCTAACAGCGCCAGGGGCTTTCCAGTGATCGATCGCATGAAGGCTGCCGTTGAGTCAGCATGCCCA
CGAACAGTCAGTTGTGCAGACCTGCTGACTATAGCTGCGCAACAGAGCGTGACTCTTGCAGGCGGACCGT
CCTGGAGAGTGCCGCTCGGTCGACGTGACTCCCTACAGGCATTCCTAGATCTGGCCAACGCCAACTTGCC
TGCTCCATTCTTCACCCTGCCCCAGCTGAAGGATAGCTTTAGAAACGTGGGTCTGAATCGCTCGAGTGAC
CTTGTGGCTCTGTCCGGAGGACACACATTTGGAAAGAACCAGTGTAGGTTCATCATGGATAGGCTCTACA
ATTTCAGCAACACTGGGTTACCTGACCCCACGCTGAACACTACGTATCTCCAGACACTGAGAGGCTTGTG
CCCACTGAATGGCAACCTCAGTGCACTAGTGGACTTTGATCTGCGGACCCCAACCATCTTCGATAACAAG
TACTATGTGAATCTAGAGGAGCAGAAAGGCCTGATACAGAGTGATCAAGAACTGTTTAGCAGTCCAAACG
CCACTGACACCATCCCACTGGTGAGAAGTTTTGCTAACTCTACTCAAACCTTCTTTAACGC
