>Addgene plasmid #44441 | pCAG HRP-TM Sequencing Result | analyzer sequence | sequence record 62524
GCATGATGAGGATGATAAGGGAGATGATGGTGAGCACCACCAGGGCCAGGATGGCTGAGATCACCACCAC
CTTAAAGGGCAAGGAGTGTGGCACCACGATGACCTCCTGCGTGTCCTGGCCCACAGCATTCAGATCCTCT
TCTGAGATGAGTTTTTGTTCGTCGACCTGCAGCCGCGGAGAGTTGCTGTTGACCACTCTGCAGTTCAGAC
GAATCTGGCCTTGGGTACCCGTCAGAGGGGTAATGTTACCCATACGGTCCATGGCTTCCACGAAGGCGTT
AAAGAAGGTTTGAGTAGAGTTAGCAAAACTTCTCACCAGTGGGATGGTGTCAGTGGCGTTTGGACTGCTA
AACAGTTCTTGATCACTCTGTATCAGGCCTTTCTGCTCCTCTAGATTCACATAGTACTTGTTATCGAAGA
TGGTTGGGGTCCGCAGATCAAAGTCCACTAGTGCACTGAGGTTGCCATTCAGTGGGCACAAGCCTCTCAG
TGTCTGGAGATACGTAGTGTTCAGCGTGGGGTCAGGTAACCCAGTGTTGCTGAAATTGTAGAGCCTATCC
ATGATGAACCTACACTGGTTCTTTCCAAATGTGTGTCCTCCGGACAGAGCCACAAGGTCACTCGAGCGAT
TCAGACCCACGTTTCTAAAGCTATCCTTCAGCTGGGGCAG
